Addgene plasmid #54267: mEmerald-Talin-N-22
Purpose: Localization: Focal Adhesions, Excitation: 487, Emission: 509
Depositing lab: Michael Davidson.
Backbone
  Vector backbone: mEmerald-N1
  Backbone size w/o insert (bp): 4750
  Vector type: Mammalian Expression
  Selectable markers: Neomycin (select with G418)
Growth in bacteria
  Bacterial resistance: Kanamycin, 50 μg/mL
  Growth temperature: 37°C
  Growth strain: DH5alpha
  Copy number: High Copy
Gene/Insert
  Gene/Insert name: Talin (alt name: NM_011602.5)
  Species: M. musculus (mouse)
  Promoter: CMV
  Tag / fusion protein: mEmerald (C terminal on backbone)
  Cloning method: Unknown
  Sequencing primers: 5′ CMV-F; 3′ SV40pA-R
Terms and licenses: Academic/Nonprofit Terms; Industry Terms
Depositor comments: . Excitation = 487; Emission = 509. Localization data: Talin/Focal Adhesions
How to cite: mEmerald-Talin-N-22 was a gift from Michael Davidson (Addgene plasmid # 54267 ; http://n2t.net/addgene:54267 ; RRID:Addgene_54267)
