[The description below was written by a language model from this plasmid's Addgene catalogue record.]
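Description:
mEmerald-Talin-N-22 is a mammalian expression plasmid built on the mEmerald-N1 backbone (about 4.75 kb without insert), designed to express mouse talin as a fluorescent fusion protein. The talin coding sequence (Mus musculus, corresponding to the talin reference transcript noted in the record) is placed downstream of the CMV promoter, a strong constitutive promoter for transient expression in a wide range of mammalian cell lines. It sits upstream of the backbone-encoded mEmerald, so the fluorescent protein is fused to the C terminus of talin. The "N-22" in the name probably refers to the N1-type arrangement and the length of the linker joining the two proteins, but the record does not say so explicitly. The use of an SV40 polyA reverse sequencing primer indicates that an SV40 polyadenylation signal follows the fusion cassette. No feature table is provided, so finer details of the junctions and the cloning method are not documented.

The plasmid is maintained at high copy in E. coli under kanamycin selection. It also carries a neomycin resistance marker, which allows G418 selection of stably transfected mammalian cells. mEmerald is a bright green GFP derivative, recorded here with excitation at 487 nm and emission at 509 nm. Talin is a cytoskeletal adaptor that links integrins to actin, and the fusion localizes to focal adhesions. The construct is therefore used as a live-cell or fixed-cell fluorescence marker for visualizing focal adhesions and following their dynamics by microscopy.
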