>Addgene plasmid #54267 | mEmerald-Talin-N-22 | depositor partial sequence | sequence record 84408 | insert sequence
AGATCCGCTAGCGCTACCGGACTCAGATCTCGAGCTCAAGCTTCGAATTCTAGCCACCATGGTTGCGCTT
TCGCTGAAGATTAGCATTGGGAATGTGGTGAAGACGATGCAATTTGAGCCATCTACCATGGTGTACGACG
CCTGCCGCATGATTCGTGAGCGGATCCCAGAGGCCCTGGCTGGCCCTCCCAACGACTTTGGGCTCTTTCT
GTCAGATGATGACCCCAAAAAAGGCATCTGGCTAGAGGCTGGGAAAGCTTTGGACTACTACATGCTCCGA
AATGGGGACACCATGGAGTACAGAAAAAAGCAGAGACCCCTGAAGATACGGATGTTAGACGGAACGGTGA
AGACTATCATGGTGGATGACTCCAAGACCGTCACAGACATGCTCATGACCATTTGTGCCCGAATTGGTAT
CACCAACCATGATGAGTATTCACTGGTTCGAGAGCTGATGGAAGAAAAGAAAGATGAGGGGACAGGGACC
CTGAGAAAAGACAAGACCCTACTGCGAGATGAAAAGAAGATGGAGAAGCTAAAGCAGAAGTTGCACACAG
ACGATGAGTTGAACTGGCTGGACCATGGGCGGACACTGAGGGAACAGGGAGTGGAAGAGCATGAGACGTT
GCTGCTGCGGAGAAAGTTCTTCTACTCAGACCAGAATGTGGATTCCCGAGACCCTGTACAGCTGAACCTT
CTCTATGTGCAGGCACGAGATGACATCCTGAATGGCTCCCATCCTGTCTCCTTTGACAAGGCCTGTGAAT
TTGCAGGCTTCCAGTGCCAGATCCAGTTTGGACCTCACAATGAACAGAAGCACAAGGCTGGCTTCCTTGA
CCTGAAGGACTTCCTGCCCAAGGAGTATGTGAAGCAGAAGGGAGAGCGTAAGATCTTTCAGGCACACAAG
AATTGTGGGCAGATGAGTGAAATTGAGGCCAAGGTACGCTACGTGAAGCTGGCCCGTTCCCTCAAGACTT
ACGGTGTCTCCTTCTTCCTAGTCAAGGAAAAGATGAAGGGGAAGAATAAACTGGTGCCCAGGCTGTTGGG
CATCACTAAGGAGTGTGTGATGCGTGTGGATGAGAAGACCAAGGAGGTGATTCAGGAATGGAGCCTCACC
AACATCAAACGCTGGGCTGCCTCTCCCAAGAGCTTTACTCTGGACTTTGGAGACTATCAGGATGGCTACT
ACTCAGTACAGACGACAGAAGGCGAGCAGATCGCACAGCTCATTGCTGGCTACATAGATATCATCCTTAA
GAAGAAAAAAAGCAAGGACCATTTTGGGCTGGAGGGAGATGAAGAGTCTACTATGTTGGAGGACTCAGTG
TCTCCCAAAAAGTCAACAGTCCTTCAGCAGCAGTACAACCGAGTGGGGAAAGTGGAGCACGGCTCTGTGG
CTCTGCCAGCCATCATGCGCTCTGGAGCCTCTGGTCCTGAGAATTTCCAGGTGGGGAGCATGCCACCTGC
CCAGCAGCAGATCACCAGTGGCCAGATGCACCGAGGACACATGCCACCTCTGACTTCAGCCCAGCAGGCG
CTCACTGGAACCATTAACTCCAGCATGCAGGCTGTGCAGGCTGCCCAGGCCACTCTGGATGACTTTGAGA
CTCTACCCCCTCTTGGCCAGGATGCTGCCTCCAAAGCTTGGCGTAAGAACAAGATGGATGAATCAAAGCA
TGAGATCCACTCCCAGGTAGATGCCATCACAGCTGGCACTGCCTCTGTGGTAAACCTGACAGCAGGAGAT
CCTGCAGAGACAGACTATACAGCAGTGGGCTGTGCAGTCACCACCATCTCTTCCAACCTGACGGAGATGT
CCCGTGGGGTGAAGCTATTGGCTGCCCTGCTGGAGGATGAAGGCGGCAATGGCCGGCCCCTTCTGCAAGC
AGCAAAGGGCCTTGCAGGGGCTGTGTCGGAACTGCTTCGCAGTGCTCAGCCCGCCAGCGCTGAGCCTCGT
CAGAACCTGCTGCAGGCAGCCGGGAACGTGGGCCAGGCCAGTGGGGAGCTGTTGCAGCAAATTGGGGAAA
GTGACACTGACCCCCACTTCCAGGATGTTCTAATGCAGCTAGCAAACGCAGTGGCAAGTGCTGCAGCCGC
CCTGGTCCTCAAGGCCAAGAGTGTGGCCCAGCGCACAGAGGATTCCGGGCTTCAGACCCAAGTGATTGCT
GCAGCTACGCAATGTGCTCTGTCCACTTCCCAGCTGGTGGCCTGTACCAAGGTGGTAGCACCTACAATCA
GCTCACCTGTGTGCCAAGAACAGCTAGTCGAGGCTGGGCGACTGGTGGCCAAAGCTGTGGAGGGCTGTGT
GTCTGCCTCGCAAGCAGCTACAGAAGATGGACAGCTGCTTCGAGGGGTAGGAGCAGCAGCCACGGCTGTC
ACCCAGGCCCTCAATGAGCTGCTGCAGCACGTGAAGGCCCACGCCACCGGAGCTGGGCCTGCCGGTCGGT
ATGACCAAGCCACTGATACCATCCTCACCGTCACTGAAAACATCTTCAGCTCCATGGGTGATGCTGGGGA
GATGGTGCGCCAGGCCCGCATCCTGGCCCAAGCCACCTCAGACCTGGTCAATGCTATCAAGGCCGATGCT
GAGGGGGAGAGTGATCTGGAGAACTCTAGAAAGCTCCTGAGTGCTGCCAAGATCCTCGCTGATGCCACCG
CCAAGATGGTGGAGGCGGCCAAGGGAGCAGCCGCCCACCCTGACAGTGAGGAACAGCAGCAGCGACTGCG
TGAAGCAGCTGAGGGGCTTCGCATGGCCACCAATGCAGCTGCGCAGAACGCCATCAAGAAGAAGTTGGTG
CAGCGCCTGGAGCATGCAGCCAAGCAAGCTGCAGCCTCTGCAACACAGACCATTGCTGCAGCCCAACATG
CAGCCTCTGCCCCCAAGGCCTCTGCGGGCCCCCAGCCCCTACTGGTGCAGAGCTGTAAGGCCGTGGCAGA
GCAGATTCCGTTGCTGGTGCAGGGTGTCCGAGGAAGTCAAGCTCAGCCTGACAGCCCTAGTGCTCAGCTC
GCCCTCATTGCTGCCAGCCAGAGCTTCCTGCAGCCAGGTGGGAAGATGGTGGCAGCGGCAAAAGCCTCAG
TGCCAACAATTCAGGACCAGGCTTCAGCGATGCAGCTGAGTCAGTGCGCAAAGAACCTAGGCACTGCCCT
GGCCGAGCTGCGCACTGCTGCTCAGAAGGCTCAGGAGGCATGTGGACCTTTGGAGATGGATTCTGCACTG
AGTGTTGTACAAAATCTAGAGAAAGACCTACAGGAAATAAAAGCAGCAGCTCGAGATGGCAAGCTTAAGC
CCTTACCTGGGGAAACAATGGAGAAGTGTACCCAAGATCTTGGCAACAGCACCAAAGCGGTGAGCTCTGC
CATCGCCAAGCTGCTGGGGGAGATTGCCCAGGGCAACGAGAACTATGCAGGTATTGCAGCTCGGGATGTA
GCTGGTGGACTAAGGTCACTAGCCCAGGCTGCGCGGGGTGTGGCTGCGCTGACATCAGATCCTGCAGTGC
AGGCCATTGTGCTTGACACAGCCAGCGACGTTCTGGACAAGGCCAGCAGCCTCATTGAAGAGGCAAAAAA
AGCATCTGGACACCCAGGGGACCCAGAAAGCCAGCAAAGGCTTGCTCAGGTAGCTAAAGCAGTGACCCAA
GCCCTGAACCGCTGTGTCAGCTGCCTGCCTGGCCAAAGAGACGTGGATAATGCCCTACGAGCCGTTGGAG
ATGCCAGCAAGCGACTCCTGAGTGACTTGCTTCCTCCAAGCACGGGGACATTTCAAGAAGCACAGAGCCG
ATTGAATGAAGCTGCAGCTGGGTTAAATCAGGCCGCCACAGAACTGGTGCAAGCCTCCCGAGGAACTCCT
CAGGACCTGGCTCGGGCCTCCGGCCGATTTGGACAGGACTTCAGCACCTTCCTGGAAGCTGGTGTGGAGA
TGGCCGGACAGGCCCCGAGCCAGGAGGACCGAGCCCAGGTGGTGTCCAACCTGAAGGGCATATCCATGTC
TTCAAGCAAACTTCTCCTTGCCGCTAAGGCCTTGTCCACAGACCCTGCTTCTCCCAACCTCAAGAGTCAG
CTGGCTGCGGCTGCCCGGGCAGTGACGGACAGCATCAACCAGCTCATCACCATGTGCACCCAGCAGGCAC
CTGGCCAGAAGGAGTGTGACAATGCACTTCGGCAGCTAGAGACAGTCCGAGAACTCCTGGAGAATCCAGT
CCAGCCCATCAACGACATGTCCTACTTCGGTTGCTTGGACAGTGTCATGGAGAACTCCAAGGTCCTAGGT
GAGGCCATGACTGGCATCTCCCAAAATGCCAAGAATGGAAATCTGCCGGAGTTTGGAGATGCCATTGCCA
CAGCCTCCAAGGCTCTCTGTGGCTTCACGGAGGCAGCCGCACAGGCAGCATATCTAGTTGGTGTCTCTGA
CCCCAACAGCCAAGCTGGACAGCAAGGACTGGTGGAACCCACACAGTTTGCCCGTGCAAACCAGGCAATT
CAGATGGCCTGTCAGAGTCTGGGGGAGCCTGGCTGTACCCAGGCCCAGGTGTTATCTGCAGCCACTATTG
TAGCCAAACACACATCTGCATTGTGTAACAGCTGTCGCCTGGCTTCCGCTAGGACTGCCAATCCCACTGC
CAAGCGCCAGTTTGTACAGTCAGCCAAGGAGGTGGCCAACAGTACAGCCAATCTTGTCAAGACCATCAAG
GCACTAGATGGGGACTTCACAGAAGAGAACCGTGCCCAGTGCCGAGCAGCCACAGCCCCTCTGCTGGAAG
CTGTGGATAACCTGAGTGCCTTTGCCTCCAACCCTGAGTTCTCCAGCGTCCCTGCCCAGATCAGCCCTGA
GGGCAGAGCAGCCATGGAGCCCATTGTAATCTCTGCTAAGACAATGTTGGAGAGTGCTGGAGGGCTCATC
CAGACAGCTCGGGCGTTAGCAGTCAATCCCCGAGACCCCCCACGTTGGTCTGTGCTAGCTGGCCACTCTC
GGACTGTCTCAGATTCCATCAAGAAACTTATTACAAGCATGAGGGACAAAGCCCCAGGGCAGCTGGAGTG
TGAGACAGCCATTGCGGCTCTGAACAGCTGCTTGCGGGACCTAGATCAGGCTTCGCTTGCCGCTGTCAGC
CAGCAGCTTGCTCCCCGTGAAGGAATCTCTCAAGAGGCTTTGCACACCCAGATGCTCACTGCAGTGCAAG
AAATTTCTCATCTCATTGAGCCGCTGGCCAGCGCTGCTCGGGCTGAAGCCTCCCAGCTGGGACACAAGGT
GTCCCAAATGGCCCAGTACTTTGAACCACTCACCCTGGCTGCAGTGGGTGCTGCGTCTAAGACCCTGAGC
CACCCGCAGCAGATGGCACTTCTGGACCAGACTAAAACGTTGGCAGAGTCTGCCTTGCAGTTGCTATATA
CTGCCAAGGAGGCTGGTGGTAACCCCAAGCAAGCAGCACACACCCAGGAAGCCCTGGAGGAGGCTGTGCA
GATGATGACAGAGGCCGTAGAAGACCTGACGACGACCCTCAACGAAGCAGCCAGTGCTGCAGGAGTCGTT
GGCGGCATGGTGGACTCTATCACTCAGGCCATCAACCAGCTAGATGAAGGACCTATGGGTGACCCAGAAG
GCTCATTCGTAGATTACCAGACAACCATGGTGAGGACAGCCAAGGCCATTGCTGTCACTGTTCAGGAGAT
GGTAACCAAGTCAAACACCAGCCCTGAAGAGCTAGGCCCTCTTGCCAACCAGCTGACCAGTGACTATGGC
CGACTGGCCTCACAAGCCAAGCCTGCAGCTGTGGCTGCTGAAAATGAAGAGATAGGCGCTCACATCAAAC
ACCGAGTACAGGAGCTGGGCCATGGCTGCTCTGCTCTGGTCACCAAGGCAGGTGCCTTGCAGTGTAGCCC
CAGTGATGTCTACACCAAGAAGGAGCTCATAGAGTGTGCCCGCAGAGTGTCAGAGAAGGTCTCCCATGTT
CTGGCTGCACTCCAGGCTGGGAATCGTGGTACCCAGGCCTGCATTACAGCAGCCAGTGCTGTGTCTGGTA
TCATTGCTGACCTCGACACCACCATCATGTTCGCTACTGCTGGCACACTTAACCGTGAGGGTGCTGAAAC
TTTTGCTGACCACCGGGAGGGTATCTTAAAGACAGCAAAGGTTCTTGTGGAGGACACCAAGGTCCTAGTG
CAGAATGCAGCTGGGAGCCAGGAGAAGTTGGCACAAGCCGCCCAGTCCTCCGTGGCCACCATTACCCGCC
TCGCTGATGTGGTCAAGCTCGGTGCAGCCAGCCTAGGAGCCGAAGACCCTGAAACTCAGGTGGTGCTGAT
CAATGCAGTAAAGGACGTAGCCAAGGCCCTGGGTGACCTCATCAGCGCTACGAAGGCTGCAGCGGGCAAA
GTTGGGGATGACCCTGCAGTGTGGCAGCTCAAGAACTCTGCCAAGGTGATGGTGACCAATGTGACATCAT
TGCTCAAGACAGTGAAGGCTGTGGAAGATGAGGCCACCAAAGGCACACGGGCCCTAGAGGCAACCACAGA
GCACATACGTCAGGAACTGGCGGTCTTCTGTTCCCCAGAGCCACCTGCCAAGACCTCTACCCCTGAAGAC
TTCATCCGAATGACCAAGGGTATTACTATGGCAACAGCCAAAGCCGTTGCTGCTGGCAATTCCTGTCGAC
AGGAAGATGTCATTGCCACAGCCAATCTGAGCCGACGGGCTATTGCGGACATGCTTCGGGCTTGCAAGGA
AGCAGCTTTCCACCCAGAAGTGGCGCCTGATGTACGGCTCCGAGCCCTGCACTATGGCCGGGAGTGTGCC
AATGGTTACCTGGAACTGCTGGACCACGTGCTGCTGACCCTTCAGAAGCCAAACCCAGACCTGAAGCAGC
AGCTAACTGGACACTCAAAGCGGGTTGCTGGCTCTGTGACTGAGCTCATCCAGGCTGCTGAAGCCATGAA
AGGAACAGAGTGGGTGGACCCAGAGGACCCTACTGTCATTGCTGAGAATGAGCTCTTGGGAGCCGCAGCC
GCCATCGAGGCTGCAGCCAAGAAGCTGGAGCAGCTGAAGCCCAGGGCCAAACCCAAGGAGGCGGATGAGT
CCTTGAACTTTGAGGAACAAATCCTAGAAGCTGCCAAGTCCATCGCTGCAGCCACCAGTGCACTGGTAAA
GGCTGCGTCAGCAGCCCAGAGGGAGCTGGTGGCTCAAGGAAAGGTGGGCGCCATTCCAGCCAATGCACTG
GATGATGGGCAGTGGTCGCAGGGCCTCATTTCCGCTGCCCGTATGGTGGCTGCGGCCACCAACAATCTGT
GTGAAGCAGCTAACGCAGCTGTCCAGGGCCATGCTAGCCAGGAGAAACTCATTTCCTCAGCCAAGCAAGT
AGCTGCCTCCACAGCTCAGCTCCTGGTAGCTTGCAAGGTCAAAGCAGATCAGGACTCTGAGGCAATGAAA
CGGCTCCAGGCTGCTGGCAATGCAGTGAAGAGGGCCTCAGATAACCTGGTAAAGGCGGCCCAGAAAGCTG
CAGCCTTCGAAGACCAGGAGAATGAGACGGTGGTGGTGAAGGAGAAAATGGTTGGGGGCATTGCCCAGAT
TATCGCAGCACAGGAAGAGATGCTTCGGAAGGAACGAGAGCTGGAAGAGGCTCGGAAAAAGCTCGCCCAG
ATCCGGCAGCAGCAGTACAAGTTCTTGCCTTCAGAGCTTCGAGACGAGCACGGCGCTGGGTCCGGGTCCG
GGCAAGGGTCCGGCGCAGGCTCCGCGTCCCGATCACCGGTCGCCACCATGGTGAGCAAGGGCGAGGAGCT
GTTCACCGGGGTGGTGCCCATCCTGGTCGAGCTGGACGGCGACGTAAACGGCCACAAGTTCAGCGTGTCC
GGCGAGGGCGAGGGCGATGCCACCTACGGCAAGCTGACCCTGAAGTTCATCTGCACCACCGGCAAGCTGC
CCGTGCCCTGGCCCACCCTCGTGACCACCTTGACCTACGGCGTGCAGTGCTTCGCCCGCTACCCCGACCA
CATGAAGCAGCACGACTTCTTCAAGTCCGCCATGCCCGAAGGCTACGTCCAGGAGCGCACCATCTTCTTC
AAGGACGACGGCAACTACAAGACCCGCGCCGAGGTGAAGTTCGAGGGCGACACCCTGGTGAACCGCATCG
AGCTGAAGGGCATCGACTTCAAGGAGGACGGCAACATCCTGGGGCACAAGCTGGAGTACAACTACAACAG
CCACAAGGTCTATATCACCGCCGACAAGCAGAAGAACGGCATCAAGGTGAACTTCAAGACCCGCCACAAC
ATCGAGGACGGCAGCGTGCAGCTCGCCGACCACTACCAGCAGAACACCCCCATCGGCGACGGCCCCGTGC
TGCTGCCCGACAACCACTACCTGAGCACCCAGTCCAAGCTGAGCAAAGACCCCAACGAGAAGCGCGATCA
CATGGTCCTGCTGGAGTTCGTGACCGCCGCCGGGATCACTCTCGGCATGGACGAGCTGTACAAGTAAGCG
GCCGCGACTCTAGATCATAATCAGCCATACCACATTT
