>Addgene plasmid #54267 | mEmerald-Talin-N-22 | addgene partial sequence | sequence record 89318 | EGFP-N 5'-CGTCGCCGTCCAGCTCGACCAG-3'
GCTCCTCGCCCTTGCTCACCATGGTGGCGACCGGTGATCGGGACGCGGAGCCTGCGCCGGACCCTTGCCC
GGACCCGGACCCAGCGCCGTGCTCGTCTCGAAGCTCTGAAGGCAAGAACTTGTACTGCTGCTGCCGGATC
TGGGCGAGCTTTTTCCGAGCCTCTTCCAGCTCTCGTTCCTTCCGAAGCATCTCTTCCTGTGCTGCGATAA
TCTGGGCAATGCCCCCAACCATTTTCTCCTTCACCACCACCGTCTCATTCTCCTGGTCTTCGAAGGCTGC
AGCTTTCTGGGCCGCCTTTACCAGGTTATCTGAGGCCCTCTTCACTGCATTGCCAGCAGCCTGGAGCCGT
TTCATTGCCTCAGAGTCCTGATCTGCTTTGACCTTGCAAGCTACCAGGAGCTGAGCTGTGGAGGCAGCTA
CTTGCTTGGCTGAGGAAATGAGTTTCTCCTGGCTAGCATGGCCCTGGACAGCTGCGTTAGCTGCTTCACA
CAGATTGTTGGTGGCCGCAGCCACCATACGGGCAGCGGAAATGAGGCCCTGCGACCACTGCCCATCATCC
AGTGCATTGGCTGGAATGGCGCCCACCTTTCCTTGAGCCACCAGCTCCCTCTGGGCTGCTGACGCAGCCT
TTACCAGTGCACTGGTGGCTGCAGCGATGGACTTGGCAGCTTCTAGGATTTGTTCCTCAAAGTTCAAGGA
CTCATCCGCCTCCTTGGGTTTGGCCCTGGGCTTCAGCTGCTCCAGCTTCTTGGCTGCAGCCTCGATGGCG
GCTGCGGCTCCCAAGAGCTCATTCTCAGCAATGACAGTAGGGTCCTCTGGGTCCACCCACTCTGTTCCTT
TCATGGCTTCAGCAGCCTGGATGAGCTCAGTCACAGAGCCAGCAACCCGCTTTGAGTGTCCAGTTAGCTG
CTGCTTCAGGTCTGGGTTTGGCTTCTGAAGGGTCAGCAGCACGTGGTCCAGCAGTTCCAGGTAACCATTG
GCACACTCCC
